Addgene plasmid #61712: p414ADH_Hsp82_CycTER
Purpose: yeast plasmid with Hsp82
Depositing lab: Dan Bolon. Depositing organization: University of Massachusetts, Worcester. Publication: Latent effects of Hsp90 mutants revealed at reduced expression levels. Jiang L, Mishra P, Hietpas RT, Zeldovich KB, Bolon DN. PLoS Genet. 2013 Jun;9(6):e1003600. doi: 10.1371/journal.pgen.1003600. Epub 2013 Jun 27. PGENETICS-D-12-02384 PubMed 23825969.
Backbone
  Vector backbone: p414
  Vector type: Yeast Expression
  Selectable markers: TRP1
Growth in bacteria
  Bacterial resistance: Ampicillin, 100 μg/mL
  Growth temperature: 37°C
  Growth strain: XL1 Blue
  Copy number: Low Copy
Gene/Insert
  Gene/Insert name: 6xHis-Hsp82 (alt name: Hsp90)
  Species: S. cerevisiae (budding yeast)
  Insert size (bp): 2000
  Entrez Gene: HSP82 (a.k.a. YPL240C, HSP90)
  Promoter: ADH1
  Tag / fusion protein: 6xHis (N terminal on insert)
  Cloning method: Gibson Cloning
  Sequencing primers: 5′ cagctatgaccatgattacg; 3′ gtaaaacgacggccagtgagc
Terms and licenses: Academic/Nonprofit Terms; Industry Terms: Not Available to Industry
How to cite: p414ADH_Hsp82_CycTER was a gift from Dan Bolon (Addgene plasmid # 61712 ; http://n2t.net/addgene:61712 ; RRID:Addgene_61712)
