[The description below was written by a language model from this plasmid's Addgene catalogue record and pLannotate feature annotations shown in this document.]
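Description:
p414ADH_Hsp82_CycTER is a yeast expression shuttle plasmid of about 8.7 kb built on the p414 backbone, a centromeric vector for Saccharomyces cerevisiae. In yeast it is maintained through a CEN6/ARS element, which keeps it at roughly chromosomal copy number with stable segregation, and it is selected by complementation of tryptophan auxotrophy through the TRP1 marker driven by its own promoter. In E. coli it replicates from a ColE1/pUC-type origin and is selected with ampicillin via the bla gene. The catalogue lists it as low copy in bacteria, although the annotated origin is of the high-copy type. The pBluescript-derived scaffold also contributes an f1 origin for single-stranded DNA production, flanking T3 and T7 promoters, and remnants of the lac promoter/operator, lacZα and the multiple cloning site. Short lacI, rop and bom fragments appear to be annotation matches to backbone remnants rather than functional parts.

The payload is the S. cerevisiae HSP82 gene, which encodes the Hsp90 molecular chaperone, an ATPase-driven dimer that supports the maturation and regulation of client proteins involved in signalling and cell-cycle control. The record states that it carries an N-terminal 6xHis tag and was assembled by Gibson cloning. The coding sequence lies between the ADH1 promoter and the CYC1 terminator. The cloned upstream region extends beyond the annotated promoter and includes a predicted small yeast open reading frame, presumably part of the native ADH1 upstream sequence. The stated purpose is simply Hsp82 expression in yeast. The associated study examined Hsp90 mutants at reduced expression levels, which suggests use as a defined-expression Hsp82 construct for such comparisons.
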