Features (pLannotate 1.2.2; 23 found; start..end, strand, type, name):
     70..573     -  misc_feature   CEN/ARS: S. cerevisiae CEN6 centromere fused to an autonomously replicating sequence
    610..714     +  promoter       AmpR promoter: bla
    715..1575    +  CDS            AmpR: β-lactamase; bla; confers resistance to ampicillin, carbenicillin, and related antibiotics
   1746..2334    +  rep_origin     ori: high-copy-number ColE1/pMB1/pBR322/pUC origin of replication
   2517..2609    +  CDS            lacI (fragment): lac repressor; lacI; The lac repressor binds to the lac operator to inhibit transcription in E. coli. This inhibition can be relieved by adding lactose or isopropyl-β-D-thiogalactopyranoside (IPTG).
   2622..2643    +  protein_bind   CAP binding site: CAP binding activates transcription in the presence of cAMP. E. coli catabolite activator protein
   2658..2688    +  promoter       lac promoter: promoter for the E. coli lac operon
   2696..2712    +  protein_bind   lac operator: The lac repressor binds to the lac operator to inhibit transcription in E. coli. This inhibition can be relieved by adding lactose or isopropyl-β-D-thiogalactopyranoside (IPTG). lac repressor encoded by lacI
   2757..2775    +  promoter       T3 promoter: promoter for bacteriophage T3 RNA polymerase
   2874..3212    +  CDS            YO085_YEAST: Protein predicted: Swiss-Prot protein existence level 4. From Saccharomyces cerevisiae (strain ATCC 204508 / S288c) (Baker's yeast).
   3577..4281    +  promoter       ADH1 promoter: S. cerevisiae ADH1; promoter for alcohol dehydrogenase 1
   4289..4306    +  misc_feature   MCS (fragment): pBluescript multiple cloning site
   4343..6469    +  CDS            HSP82 (sequence partly withheld): HSP82_YEAST - Also known as HSP90. Experimental evidence at protein level: Swiss-Prot protein existence level 1. Molecular chaperone that promotes the maturation, structural maintenance and proper regulation of specific target proteins involved in cell cycle control and signal transduction. Undergoes a functional cycle that is linked to its ATPase activity. The nucleotide-free form of the dimer is found in an open conformation in which the N-termini are not dimerized and the complex is ready for client protein binding. Binding of ATP induces large conformational changes, resulting in the forma
   6473..6530    +  misc_feature   MCS (fragment): pBluescript multiple cloning site
   6531..6778    +  terminator     CYC1 terminator: S. cerevisiae CYC1; transcription terminator for CYC1
   6797..6815    -  promoter       T7 promoter: promoter for bacteriophage T7 RNA polymerase
   6823..6978    +  CDS            lacZα (fragment): LacZα fragment of β-galactosidase; lacZ fragment
   6986..7441    +  rep_origin     f1 ori (sequence partly withheld): f1 bacteriophage origin of replication; arrow indicates direction of (+) strand synthesis
   7442..7493    -  misc_feature   bom (fragment): basis of mobility region from pBR322
   7540..8214    -  CDS            TRP1: phosphoribosylanthranilate isomerase, required for tryptophan biosynthesis; S. cerevisiae TRP1; yeast auxotrophic marker
   8215..8495    -  promoter       TRP1 promoter: S. cerevisiae TRP1
   8496..8545    -  misc_feature   bom (fragment): basis of mobility region from pBR322
   8647..1       -  CDS            rop (fragment) (across the origin): Rop protein, which maintains plasmids at low copy number; rop
>Addgene plasmid #61712 | p414ADH_Hsp82_CycTER | depositor full sequence | sequence record 100676 | open reading frame sequenced
GACGAAAGGGCCTCGTGATACGCCTATTTTTATAGGTTAATGTCATGATAATAATGGTTTCTTAGGACGG
ATCGCTTGCCTGTAACTTACACGCGCCTCGTATCTTTTAATGATGGAATAATTTGGGAATTTACTCTGTG
TTTATTTATTTTTATGTTTTGTATTTGGATTTTAGAAAGTAAATAAAGAAGGTAGAAGAGTTACGGAATG
AAGAAAAAAAAATAAACAAAGGTTTAAAAAATTTCAACAAAAAGCGTACTTTACATATATATTTATTAGA
CAAGAAAAGCAGATTAAATAGATATACATTCGATTAACGATAAGTAAAATGTAAAATCACAGGATTTTCG
TGTGTGGTCTTCTACACAGACAAGATGAAACAATTCGGCATTAATACCTGAGAGCAGGAAGAGCAAGATA
AAAGGTAGTATTTGTTGGCGATCCCCCTAGAGTCTTTTACATCTTCGGAAAACAAAAACTATTTTTTCTT
TAATTTCTTTTTTTACTTTCTATTTTTAATTTATATATTTATATTAAAAAATTTAAATTATAATTATTTT
TATAGCACGTGATGAAAAGGACCCAGGTGGCACTTTTCGGGGAAATGTGCGCGGAACCCCTATTTGTTTA
TTTTTCTAAATACATTCAAATATGTATCCGCTCATGAGACAATAACCCTGATAAATGCTTCAATAATATT
GAAAAAGGAAGAGTATGAGTATTCAACATTTCCGTGTCGCCCTTATTCCCTTTTTTGCGGCATTTTGCCT
TCCTGTTTTTGCTCACCCAGAAACGCTGGTGAAAGTAAAAGATGCTGAAGATCAGTTGGGTGCACGAGTG
GGTTACATCGAACTGGATCTCAACAGCGGTAAGATCCTTGAGAGTTTTCGCCCCGAAGAACGTTTTCCAA
TGATGAGCACTTTTAAAGTTCTGCTATGTGGCGCGGTATTATCCCGTATTGACGCCGGGCAAGAGCAACT
CGGTCGCCGCATACACTATTCTCAGAATGACTTGGTTGAGTACTCACCAGTCACAGAAAAGCATCTTACG
GATGGCATGACAGTAAGAGAATTATGCAGTGCTGCCATAACCATGAGTGATAACACTGCGGCCAACTTAC
TTCTGACAACGATCGGAGGACCGAAGGAGCTAACCGCTTTTTTGCACAACATGGGGGATCATGTAACTCG
CCTTGATCGTTGGGAACCGGAGCTGAATGAAGCCATACCAAACGACGAGCGTGACACCACGATGCCTGTA
GCAATGGCAACAACGTTGCGCAAACTATTAACTGGCGAACTACTTACTCTAGCTTCCCGGCAACAATTAA
TAGACTGGATGGAGGCGGATAAAGTTGCAGGACCACTTCTGCGCTCGGCCCTTCCGGCTGGCTGGTTTAT
TGCTGATAAATCTGGAGCCGGTGAGCGTGGGTCTCGCGGTATCATTGCAGCACTGGGGCCAGATGGTAAG
CCCTCCCGTATCGTAGTTATCTACACGACGGGGAGTCAGGCAACTATGGATGAACGAAATAGACAGATCG
CTGAGATAGGTGCCTCACTGATTAAGCATTGGTAACTGTCAGACCAAGTTTACTCATATATACTTTAGAT
TGATTTAAAACTTCATTTTTAATTTAAAAGGATCTAGGTGAAGATCCTTTTTGATAATCTCATGACCAAA
ATCCCTTAACGTGAGTTTTCGTTCCACTGAGCGTCAGACCCCGTAGAAAAGATCAAAGGATCTTCTTGAG
ATCCTTTTTTTCTGCGCGTAATCTGCTGCTTGCAAACAAAAAAACCACCGCTACCAGCGGTGGTTTGTTT
GCCGGATCAAGAGCTACCAACTCTTTTTCCGAAGGTAACTGGCTTCAGCAGAGCGCAGATACCAAATACT
GTCCTTCTAGTGTAGCCGTAGTTAGGCCACCACTTCAAGAACTCTGTAGCACCGCCTACATACCTCGCTC
TGCTAATCCTGTTACCAGTGGCTGCTGCCAGTGGCGATAAGTCGTGTCTTACCGGGTTGGACTCAAGACG
ATAGTTACCGGATAAGGCGCAGCGGTCGGGCTGAACGGGGGGTTCGTGCACACAGCCCAGCTTGGAGCGA
ACGACCTACACCGAACTGAGATACCTACAGCGTGAGCTATGAGAAAGCGCCACGCTTCCCGAAGGGAGAA
AGGCGGACAGGTATCCGGTAAGCGGCAGGGTCGGAACAGGAGAGCGCACGAGGGAGCTTCCAGGGGGAAA
CGCCTGGTATCTTTATAGTCCTGTCGGGTTTCGCCACCTCTGACTTGAGCGTCGATTTTTGTGATGCTCG
TCAGGGGGGCGGAGCCTATGGAAAAACGCCAGCAACGCGGCCTTTTTACGGTTCCTGGCCTTTTGCTGGC
CTTTTGCTCACATGTTCTTTCCTGCGTTATCCCCTGATTCTGTGGATAACCGTATTACCGCCTTTGAGTG
AGCTGATACCGCTCGCCGCAGCCGAACGACCGAGCGCAGCGAGTCAGTGAGCGAGGAAGCGGAAGAGCGC
CCAATACGCAAACCGCCTCTCCCCGCGCGTTGGCCGATTCATTAATGCAGCTGGCACGACAGGTTTCCCG
ACTGGAAAGCGGGCAGTGAGCGCAACGCAATTAATGTGAGTTACCTCACTCATTAGGCACCCCAGGCTTT
ACACTTTATGCTTCCGGCTCCTATGTTGTGTGGAATTGTGAGCGGATAACAATTTCACACAGGAAACAGC
TATGACCATGATTACGCCAAGCGCGCAATTAACCCTCACTAAAGGGAACAAAAGCTGGAGCTCTAAAACA
AGAAGAGGGTTGACTACATCACGATGAGGGGGATCGAAGAAATGATGGTAAATGAAATAGGAAATCAAGG
AGCATGAAGGCAAAAGACAAATATAAGGGTCGAACGAAAAATAAAGTGAAAAGTGTTGATATGATGTATT
TGGCTTTGCGGCGCCGAAAAAACGAGTTTACGCAATTGCACAATCATGCTGACTCTGTGGCGGACCCGCG
CTCTTGCCGGCCCGGCGATAACGCTGGGCGTGAGGCTGTGCCCGGCGGAGTTTTTTGCGCCTGCATTTTC
CAAGGTTTACCCTGCGCTAAGGGGCGAGATTGGAGAAGCAATAAGAATGCCGGTTGGGGTTGCGATGATG
ACGACCACGACAACTGGTGTCATTATTTAAGTTGCCGAAAGAACCTGAGTGCATTTGCAACATGAGTATA
CTAGAAGAATGAGCCAAGACTTGCGAGACGCGAGTTTGCCGGTGGTGCGAACAATAGAGCGACCATGACC
TTGAAGGTGAGACGCGCATAACCGCTAGAGTACTTTGAAGAGGAAACAGCAATAGGGTTGCTACCAGTAT
AAATAGACAGGTACATACAACACTGGAAATGGTTGTCTGTTTGAGTACGCTTTCAATTCATTTGGGTGTG
CACTTTATTATGTTACAATATGGAAGGGAACTTTACACTTCTCCTATGCACATATATTAATTAAAGTCCA
ATGCTAGTAGAGAAGGGGGGTAACACCCCTCCGCGCTCTTTTCCGATTTTTTTCTAAACCGTGGAATATT
TCGGATATCCTTTTGTTGTTTCCGGGTGTACAATATGGACTTCCTCTTTTCTGGCAACCAAACCCATACA
TCGGGATTCCTATAATACCTTCGTTGGTCTCCCTAACATGTAGGTGGCGGAGGGGAGATATACAATAGAA
CAGATACCAGACAAGACATAATGGGCTAAACAAGACTACACCAATTACACTGCCTCATTGATGGTGGTAC
ATAACGAACTAATACTGTAGCCCTAGACTTGATAGCCATCATCATATCGAAGTTTCACTACCCTTTTTCC
ATTTGCCATCTATTGAAGTAATAATAGGCGCATGCAACTTCTTTTCTTTTTTTTTCTTTTCTCTCTCCCC
CGTTGTTGTCTCACCATATCCGCAATGACAAAAAAATGATGGAAGACACTAAAGGAAAAAATTAACGACA
AAGACAGCACCAACAGATGTCGTTGTTCCAGAGCTGATGAGGGGTATCTCGAAGCACACGAAACTTTTTC
CTTCCTTCATTCACGCACACTACTCTCTAATGAGCAACGGTATACGGCCTTCCTTCCAGTTACTTGAATT
TGAAATAAAAAAAAGTTTGCTGTCTTGCTATCAAGTATAAATAGACCTGCAATTATTAATCTTTTGTTTC
CTCGTCATTGTTCTCGTTCCCTTTCTTCCTTGTTTCTTTTTCTGCACAATATTTCAAGCTATACCAAGCA
TACAATCAACTCCAAGCTGGCCGCTCTAGAACTAGTATGGGTGGTCACCACCATCACCACCACGGTGGTC
ATATGGCTAGTGAAACTTTTGAATTTCAAGCTGAAATTACTCAGTTGATGAGTTTGATCATCAACACCGT
CTATTCTAACAAGGAAATTTTCTTGAGAGAACTGATATCTAATGCCTCGGATGCGTTGGATAAAATTAGA
TACAAATCTTTGTCTGATCCAAAGCAATTGGAAACAGAACCAGATCTCTTTATTAGAATCACTCCAAAGC
CAGAGCAAAAAGTTTTGGAAATCAGAGATTCTGGTATTGGTATGACCAAGGCTGAATTGATTAATAACTT
GGGTACCATTGCCAAGTCTGGTACCAAAGCCTTCATGGAAGCTCTATCTGCTGGTGCCGATGTATCCATG
ATTGGTCAATTCGGTGTTGGTTTTTACTCTTTATTCTTAGTTGCCGACAGAGTTCAGGTTATTTCAAAGA
GCAACGACGACGAACAATACATCTGGGAATCCAACGCTGGTGGTTCTTTCACTGTTACTCTAGACGAAGT
TAATGAAAGAATTGGTAGGGGTACCATCTTGAGGTTATTCTTGAAAGATGACCAATTGGAGTACTTGGAA
GAAAAGAGAATAAAGGAAGTTATCAAGAGACATTCTGAGTTCGTGGCCTACCCAATCCAATTAGTCGTCA
CCAAGGAAGTTGAAAAGGAAGTTCCAATTCCAGAAGAAGAAAAGAAAGACGAGGAAAAGAAGGATGAGGA
AAAGAAGGATGAAGACGACAAGAAACCAAAACTCGAGGAAGTCGATGAAGAAGAGGAAAAGAAGCCAAAG
ACGAAAAAAGTTAAAGAAGAAGTTCAAGAGATAGAAGAACTAAACAAG
[771 nt withheld, positions 5159-5929]
TTGGAAGAAACTGACGAAGAAAAAGCTGAAAGAGAGAAGGAGATCAAAGAATATGAACCATTGACCAAAG
CTTTGAAAGAAATTTTGGGTGACCAAGTGGAGAAAGTTGTTGTTTCTTACAAATTGTTGGATGCCCCAGC
TGCTATCAGAACTGGTCAATTTGGTTGGTCTGCTAACATGGAAAGAATCATGAAGGCTCAAGCCTTGAGA
GACTCTTCCATGTCCTCCTACATGTCTTCCAAGAAGACTTTCGAAATTTCTCCAAAATCTCCAATTATCA
AGGAATTGAAAAAGAGAGTTGACGAAGGTGGTGCTCAAGACAAGACTGTCAAGGACTTGACTAAGTTATT
ATATGAAACTGCTTTGTTGACTTCCGGCTTCAGTTTGGACGAACCAACTTCCTTTGCATCAAGAATTAAC
AGATTGATCTCTTTAGGCCTGAACATTGATGAGGATGAAGAAACAGAGACTGCTCCAGAAGCATCCACCG
CAGCTCCGGTTGAAGAGGTTCCAGCTGACACCGAAATGGAAGAGGTAGATTAATGGATCCCCCGGGCTGC
AGGAATTCGATATCAAGCTTATCGATACCGTCGACCTCGAGTCATGTAATTAGTTATGTCACGCTTACAT
TCACGCCCTCCCCCCACATCCGCTCTAACCGAAAAGGAAGGAGTTAGACAACCTGAAGTCTAGGTCCCTA
TTTATTTTTTTATAGTTATGTTAGTATTAAGAACGTTATTTATATTTCAAATTTTTCTTTTTTTTCTGTA
CAGACGCGTGTACGCATGTAACATTATACTGAAAACCTTGCTTGAGAAGGTTTTGGGACGCTCGAAGGCT
TTAATTTGCGGCCGGTACCCAATTCGCCCTATAGTGAGTCGTATTACGCGCGCTCACTGGCCGTCGTTTT
ACAACGTCGTGACTGGGAAAACCCTGGCGTTACCCAACTTAATCGCCTTGCAGCACATCCCCCTTTCGCC
AGCTGGCGTAATAGCGAAGAGGCCCGCACCGATCGCCCTTCCCAACAGTTGCGCAGCCTGAATGGCGAAT
GGCGCG
[124 nt withheld, positions 6986-7109]
C
[91 nt withheld, positions 7111-7201]
A
[49 nt withheld, positions 7203-7251]
CCTTTGACGTTGGAGTCCACGTTCTTT
[37 nt withheld, positions 7279-7315]
ACCCTATCTCGGTCTATTCTTTTGATTTATAAGGGATTTTGCCGATTTCGGCCTATTGGTTAAAAAATGA
GCTGATTTAACAAAAATTTAACGCGAATTTTAACAAAATATTAACGTTTACAATTTCCTGATGCGGTATT
TTCTCCTTACGCATCTGTGCGGTATTTCACACCGCATAGGCAAGTGCACAAACAATACTTAAATAAATAC
TACTCAGTAATAACCTATTTCTTAGCATTTTTGACGAAATTTGCTATTTTGTTAGAGTCTTTTACACCAT
TTGTCTCCACACCTCCGCTTACATCAACACCAATAACGCCATTTAATCTAAGCGCATCACCAACATTTTC
TGGCGTCAGTCCACCAGCTAACATAAAATGTAAGCTTTCGGGGCTCTCTTGCCTTCCAACCCAGTCAGAA
ATCGAGTTCCAATCCAAAAGTTCACCTGTCCCACCTGCTTCTGAATCAAACAAGGGAATAAACGAATGAG
GTTTCTGTGAAGCTGCACTGAGTAGTATGTTGCAGTCTTTTGGAAATACGAGTCTTTTAATAACTGGCAA
ACCGAGGAACTCTTGGTATTCTTGCCACGACTCATCTCCATGCAGTTGGACGATATCAATGCCGTAATCA
TTGACCAGAGCCAAAACATCCTCCTTAGGTTGATTACGAAACACGCCAACCAAGTATTTCGGAGTGCCTG
AACTATTTTTATATGCTTTTACAAGACTTGAAATTTTCCTTGCAATAACCGGGTCAATTGTTCTCTTTCT
ATTGGGCACACATATAATACCCAGCAAGTCAGCATCGGAATCTAGAGCACATTCTGCGGCCTCTGTGCTC
TGCAAGCCGCAAACTTTCACCAATGGACCAGAACTACCTGTGAAATTAATAACAGACATACTCCAAGCTG
CCTTTGTGTGCTTAATCACGTATACTCACGTGCTCAATAGTCACCAATGCCCTCCCTCTTGGCCCTCTCC
TTTTCTTTTTTCGACCGAATTAATTCTTAATCGGCAAAAAAAGAAAAGCTCCGGATCAAGATTGTACGTA
AGGTGACAAGCTATTTTTCAATAAAGAATATCTTCCACTACTGCCATCTGGCGTCATAACTGCAAAGTAC
ACATATATTACGATGCTGTCTATTAAATGCTTCCTATATTATATATATAGTAATGTCGTTTATGGTGCAC
TCTCAGTACAATCTGCTCTGATGCCGCATAGTTAAGCCAGCCCCGACACCCGCCAACACCCGCTGACGCG
CCCTGACGGGCTTGTCTGCTCCCGGCATCCGCTTACAGACAAGCTGTGACCGTCTCCGGGAGCTGCATGT
GTCAGAGGTTTTCACCGTCATCACCGAAACGCGCGA
