>Addgene plasmid #61712 | p414ADH_Hsp82_CycTER | addgene partial sequence | sequence record 103280 | CYC1 5'-GCGTGAATGTAAGCGTGAC-3'
GGATCCATTAATCTACCTCTTCCATTTCGGTGTCAGCTGGAACCTCTTCAACCGGAGCTGCGGTGGATGC
TTCTGGAGCAGTCTCTGTTTCTTCATCCTCATCAATGTTCAGGCCTAAAGAGATCAATCTGTTAATTCTT
GATGCAAAGGAAGTTGGTTCGTCCAAACTGAAGCCGGAAGTCAACAAAGCAGTTTCATATAATAACTTAG
TCAAGTCCTTGACAGTCTTGTCTTGAGCACCACCTTCGTCAACTCTCTTTTTCAATTCCTTGATAATTGG
AGATTTTGGAGAAATTTCGAAAGTCTTCTTGGAAGACATGTAGGAGGACATGGAAGAGTCTCTCAAGGCT
TGAGCCTTCATGATTCTTTCCATGTTAGCAGACCAACCAAATTGACCAGTTCTGATAGCAGCTGGGGCAT
CCAACAATTTGTAAGAAACAACAACTTTCTCCACTTGGTCACCCAAAATTTCTTTCAAAGCTTTGGTCAA
TGGTTCATATTCTTTGATCTCCTTCTCTCTTTCAGCTTTTTCTTCGTCAGTTTCTTCCAA
[539 nt withheld, positions 551-1089]
