>Addgene plasmid #61712 | p414ADH_Hsp82_CycTER | addgene partial sequence | sequence record 103281 | yADH1-F 5'-ATACGGCCTTCCTTCCAGTT-3'
AAGTTTGCTGTCTTGCTATCAAGTATAAATAGACCTGCAATTATTAATCTTTTGTTTCCTCGTCATTGTT
CTCGTTCCCTTTCTTCCTTGTTTCTTTTTCTGCACAATATTTCAAGCTATACCAAGCATACAATCAACTC
CAAGCTGGCCGCTCTAGAACTAGTATGGGTGGTCACCACCATCACCACCACGGTGGTCATATGGCTAGTG
AAACTTTTGAATTTCAAGCTGAAATTACTCAGTTGATGAGTTTGATCATCAACACCGTCTATTCTAACAA
GGAAATTTTCTTGAGAGAACTGATATCTAATGCCTCGGATGCGTTGGATAAAATTAGATACAAATCTTTG
TCTGATCCAAAGCAATTGGAAACAGAACCAGATCTCTTTATTAGAATCACTCCAAAGCCAGAGCAAAAAG
TTTTGGAAATCAGAGATTCTGGTATTGGTATGACCAAGGCTGAATTGATTAATAACTTGGGTACCATTGC
CAAGTCTGGTACCAAAGCCTTCATGGAAGCTCTATCTGCTGGTGCCGATGTATCCATGATTGGTCAATTC
GGTGTTGGTTTTTACTCTTTATTCTTAGTTGCCGACAGAGTTCAGGTTATTTCAAAGAGCAACGACGACG
AACAATACATCTGGGAATCCAACGCTGGTGGTTCTTTCACTGTTACTCTAGACGAAGTTAATGAAAGAAT
TGGTAGGGGTACCATCTTGAGGTTATTCTTGAAAGATGACCAATTGGAGTACTTGGAAGAAAAGAGAATA
AAGGAAGTTATCAAGAGACATTCTGAGTTCGTGGCCTACCCAATCCAATTAGTCGTCACCAAGGAAGTTG
AAAAGGAAGTTCCAATTCCAGAAGAAGAAAAGAAAGACGAGGAAAAGAAGGATGAGGAAAAGAAGGATGA
AGACGACAAGAAACCAAAACTCGAGGAAGTCGATGAAGAAGAGGAAAAGAAGCCAAAGACGAAAAA
